Addgene plasmid #84917: pAav-MCS-PQS2-3xHA
Purpose: rAAV-based template for genome engineering of protein C-termini containing PQS2 and 3xHA tags and a selection cassette
Depositing lab: Sven Eyckerman. Depositing organization: Vlaams Instituut voor Biotechnologie (VIB, vzw). Publication: An extra dimension in protein tagging by quantifying universal proteotypic peptides using targeted proteomics. Vandemoortele G, Staes A, Gonnelli G, Samyn N, De Sutter D, Vandermarliere E, Timmerman E, Gevaert K, Martens L, Eyckerman S. Sci Rep. 2016 Jun 6;6:27220. doi: 10.1038/srep27220. PubMed 27264994.
Backbone
  Vector backbone: pAAV-MCS
  Backbone manufacturer: agilent
  Backbone size w/o insert (bp): 4650
  Total vector size (bp): 4890
  Vector type: AAV
  Selectable markers: Neomycin (select with G418)
Growth in bacteria
  Bacterial resistance: Ampicillin, 100 μg/mL
  Growth temperature: 37°C
  Growth strain: NEB Stable
  Copy number: High Copy
Gene/Insert
  Gene/Insert name: LOX-PGK-NEO-LOX
  Species: M. musculus (mouse)
  Insert size (bp): 1989
  Promoter: mPGK
  Tag / fusion protein: PQS2 3xHA (C terminal on insert)
  Cloning method: Restriction Enzyme; 5′ cloning site MluI (not destroyed); 3′ cloning site NheI (not destroyed)
  Sequencing primers: 5′ CCTCTGACTTGAGCGTCGAT; 3′ TACTATGGTTGCTTTGACGT
Terms and licenses: Academic/Nonprofit Terms; Industry Terms: Not Available to Industry
Depositor comments: Sequencing over ITR sequences may be difficult
How to cite: pAav-MCS-PQS2-3xHA was a gift from Sven Eyckerman (Addgene plasmid # 84917 ; http://n2t.net/addgene:84917 ; RRID:Addgene_84917)
