[The description below was written by a language model from this plasmid's Addgene catalogue record and pLannotate feature annotations shown in this document.]
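Description:
pAav-MCS-PQS2-3xHA is a recombinant AAV donor plasmid built on the pAAV-MCS backbone and intended as a template for engineering the C-termini of endogenous proteins in mammalian cells. It is about 4.9 kb and is propagated in bacteria as a high-copy plasmid through a ColE1/pUC-type origin with ampicillin resistance (AmpR under its own bla promoter). An M13 phage origin is also annotated in the backbone, along with short fragments of bom and rop that appear to be backbone remnants. Two AAV2 inverted terminal repeats flank the payload, so the intervening segment of roughly 2 kb can be packaged into rAAV particles and delivered as a homologous recombination donor. The depositor notes that sequencing across the ITRs can be difficult.

Between the ITRs, the record describes a tag module encoding PQS2 followed by a 3xHA epitope tag. The feature table detects only a fragment of the 3xHA coding sequence and does not annotate PQS2. Going by the title of the associated publication, PQS2 presumably supplies a universal proteotypic peptide for quantification by targeted proteomics. Downstream sits a loxP-flanked selection cassette in which the mouse PGK promoter drives NeoR, terminated by the bGH polyadenylation signal, allowing G418 selection of targeted cells. Because the loxP sites are in the same orientation, Cre recombinase can later excise the marker and leave the tagged allele behind. A single FRT site is annotated upstream of the tag, and a very short SV40 promoter fragment lies just before the second loxP; the record gives no function for either. No homology arms are present. Retained MluI and NheI sites are recorded as the cloning sites for the cassette, and users would presumably add gene-specific arms on either side of it, although the record does not state how.
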