Features (pLannotate 1.2.2; 17 found; start..end, strand, type, name):
      1..141     -  repeat_region  AAV2 ITR: inverted terminal repeat of adeno-associated virus serotype 2 inverted
    178..225     +  protein_bind   FRT: FLP-mediated recombination occurs in the 8-bp core sequence TCTAGAAA (Turan and Bode, 2011). FLP recombinase from the Saccharomyces cerevisiae 2μ plasmid
    299..325     +  CDS            3xHA (fragment): three tandem HA epitope tags
    416..449     +  protein_bind   loxP: Cre-mediated recombination occurs in the 8-bp core sequence (GCATACAT). Cre recombinase
    461..961     +  promoter       PGK promoter: mouse phosphoglycerate kinase 1 promoter
    975..1778    +  CDS            NeoR/KanR: aminoglycoside phosphotransferase from Tn5; aph(3')-II (or nptII); confers resistance to neomycin, kanamycin, and G418 (Geneticin®)
   1816..2040    +  polyA_signal   bGH poly(A) signal: bovine growth hormone polyadenylation signal
   2044..2064    +  promoter       SV40 promoter (fragment): SV40 enhancer and early promoter
   2065..2098    +  protein_bind   loxP: Cre-mediated recombination occurs in the 8-bp core sequence (GCATACAT). Cre recombinase
   2153..2293    +  repeat_region  AAV2 ITR: inverted terminal repeat of adeno-associated virus serotype 2 inverted
   2298..2349    -  misc_feature   bom (fragment): basis of mobility region from pBR322
   2368..2748    +  rep_origin     M13 ori (sequence partly withheld): M13 bacteriophage origin of replication; arrow indicates direction of (+) strand synthesis
   2824..2873    -  misc_feature   bom (fragment): basis of mobility region from pBR322
   2975..3010    -  CDS            rop (fragment): Rop protein, which maintains plasmids at low copy number; rop
   3105..3209    +  promoter       AmpR promoter: bla
   3210..4070    +  CDS            AmpR: β-lactamase; bla; confers resistance to ampicillin, carbenicillin, and related antibiotics
   4241..4829    +  rep_origin     ori: high-copy-number ColE1/pMB1/pBR322/pUC origin of replication
>Addgene plasmid #84917 | pAav-MCS-PQS2-3xHA | depositor full sequence | sequence record 163087 | pAav-MCS-PQS2-3xHA sequence 4890 bps
CCTGCAGGCAGCTGCGCGCTCGCTCGCTCACTGAGGCCGCCCGGGCAAAGCCCGGGCGTCGGGCGACCTT
TGGTCGCCCGGCCTCAGTGAGCGAGCGAGCGCGCAGAGAGGGAGTGGCCAACTCCATCACTAGGGGTTCC
TGCGGCCGCAAACGCGTAAAGGGCCCAGCGAATTCGGGAAGTTCCTATTCCGAAGTTCCTATTCTCTAGA
AAGTATAGGAACTTCAGTGGCCGAGGCTTATAGAGGCCTGGGAGCTTCTCCAGGAATCGGTGCTGGAAGA
TTCCTGGAGACAGAAAACTACCCATACGATGTTCCAGATTACGCTGGCTATCCCTATGACGTCCCGGACT
ATGCAGGAAGCTATCCCTATGACGTTCCAGATTACGCTGGCGAGCCCGAGGCTTGAAAGCTTCGGATAAC
TTCGTATAGCATACATTATACGAAGTTATCGCGCCCTACCGGGTAGGGGAGGCGCTTTTCCCAAGGCAGT
CTGGAGCATGCGCTTTAGCAGCCCCGCTGGGCACTTGGCGCTACACAAGTGGCCTCTGGCCTCGCACACA
TTCCACATCCACCGGTAGGCGCCAACCGGCTCCGTTCTTTGGTGGCCCCTTCGCGCCACCTTCTACTCCT
CCCCTAGTCAGGAAGTTCCCCCCCGCCCCGCAGCTCGCGTCGTGCAGGACGTGACAAATGGAAGTAGCAC
GTCTCACTAGTCTCGTGCAGATGGACAGCACCGCTGAGCAATGGAAGCGGGTAGGCCTTTGGGGCAGCGG
CCAATAGCAGCTTTGGCTCCTTCGCTTTCTGGGCTCAGAGGCTGGGAAGGGGTGGGTCCGGGGGCGGGCT
CAGGGGCGGGCTCAGGGGCGGGGCGGGCGCCCGAAGGTCCTCCGGAAGCCCGGCATTCTGCACGCTTCAA
AAGCGCACGTCTGCCGCGCTGTTCTCCTCTTCCTCATCTCCGGGCCTTTCGACCTGCAGCCAATATGGGA
TCGGCCATTGAACAAGATGGATTGCACGCAGGTTCTCCGGCCGCTTGGGTGGAGAGGCTATTCGGCTATG
ACTGGGCACAACAGACAATCGGCTGCTCTGATGCCGCCGTGTTCCGGCTGTCAGCGCAGGGGCGCCCGGT
TCTTTTTGTCAAGACCGACCTGTCCGGTGCCCTGAATGAACTGCAGGACGAGGCAGCGCGGCTATCGTGG
CTGGCCACGACGGGCGTTCCTTGCGCAGCTGTGCTCGACGTTGTCACTGAAGCGGGAAGGGACTGGCTGC
TATTGGGCGAAGTGCCGGGGCAGGATCTCCTGTCATCTCACCTTGCTCCTGCCGAGAAAGTATCCATCAT
GGCTGATGCAATGCGGCGGCTGCATACGCTTGATCCGGCTACCTGCCCATTCGACCACCAAGCGAAACAT
CGCATCGAGCGAGCACGTACTCGGATGGAAGCCGGTCTTGTCAATCAGGATGATCTGGACGAAGAGCATC
AGGGGCTCGCGCCAGCCGAACTGTTCGCCAGGCTCAAGGCGCGCATGCCCGACGGCGAGGATCTCGTCGT
GACCCATGGCGATGCCTGCTTGCCGAATATCATGGTGGAAAATGGCCGCTTTTCTGGATTCATCGACTGT
GGCCGGCTGGGTGTGGCGGATCGCTATCAGGACATAGCGTTGGCTACCCGTGATATTGCTGAAGAGCTTG
GCGGCGAATGGGCTGACCGCTTCCTCGTGCTTTACGGTATCGCCGCTCCCGATTCGCAGCGCATCGCCTT
CTATCGCCTTCTTGACGAGTTCTTCTGAGGGGATCAATTCTCTAGAGCTCGCTGATCAGCCTCGACTGTG
CCTTCTAGTTGCCAGCCATCTGTTGTTTGCCCCTCCCCCGTGCCTTCCTTGACCCTGGAAGGTGCCACTC
CCACTGTCCTTTCCTAATAAAATGAGGAAATTGCATCGCATTGTCTGAGTAGGTGTCATTCTATTCTGGG
GGGTGGGGTGGGGCAGGACAGCAAGGGGGAGGATTGGGAAGACAATAGCAGGCATGCTGGGGATGCGGTG
GGCTCTATGGCTTCTGAGGCGGAAAGAACCAGCTATAACTTCGTATAGCATACATTATACGAAGTTATAG
TAATCGATAACTCGAGAAGGATCCAAGGTACCAAGCTAGCAAAAGCGGCCGCAGGAACCCCTAGTGATGG
AGTTGGCCACTCCCTCTCTGCGCGCTCGCTCGCTCACTGAGGCCGGGCGACCAAAGGTCGCCCGACGCCC
GGGCTTTGCCCGGGCGGCCTCAGTGAGCGAGCGAGCGCGCAGCTGCCTGCAGGGGCGCCTGATGCGGTAT
TTTCTCCTTACGCATCTGTGCGGTATTTCACACCGCATA
[142 nt withheld, positions 2350-2491]
C
[141 nt withheld, positions 2493-2633]
CCTTTGACGTTGGAGTCCACGTTCTTT
[37 nt withheld, positions 2661-2697]
ACCCTATCTCGGGCTATTCTTTTGATTTATAAGGGATTTTGCCGATTTCGGCCTATTGGTTAAAAAATGA
GCTGATTTAACAAAAATTTAACGCGAATTTTAACAAAATATTAACGTTTACAATTTTATGGTGCACTCTC
AGTACAATCTGCTCTGATGCCGCATAGTTAAGCCAGCCCCGACACCCGCCAACACCCGCTGACGCGCCCT
GACGGGCTTGTCTGCTCCCGGCATCCGCTTACAGACAAGCTGTGACCGTCTCCGGGAGCTGCATGTGTCA
GAGGTTTTCACCGTCATCACCGAAACGCGCGAGACGAAAGGGCCTCGTGATACGCCTATTTTTATAGGTT
AATGTCATGATAATAATGGTTTCTTAGACGTCAGGTGGCACTTTTCGGGGAAATGTGCGCGGAACCCCTA
TTTGTTTATTTTTCTAAATACATTCAAATATGTATCCGCTCATGAGACAATAACCCTGATAAATGCTTCA
ATAATATTGAAAAAGGAAGAGTATGAGTATTCAACATTTCCGTGTCGCCCTTATTCCCTTTTTTGCGGCA
TTTTGCCTTCCTGTTTTTGCTCACCCAGAAACGCTGGTGAAAGTAAAAGATGCTGAAGATCAGTTGGGTG
CACGAGTGGGTTACATCGAACTGGATCTCAACAGCGGTAAGATCCTTGAGAGTTTTCGCCCCGAAGAACG
TTTTCCAATGATGAGCACTTTTAAAGTTCTGCTATGTGGCGCGGTATTATCCCGTATTGACGCCGGGCAA
GAGCAACTCGGTCGCCGCATACACTATTCTCAGAATGACTTGGTTGAGTACTCACCAGTCACAGAAAAGC
ATCTTACGGATGGCATGACAGTAAGAGAATTATGCAGTGCTGCCATAACCATGAGTGATAACACTGCGGC
CAACTTACTTCTGACAACGATCGGAGGACCGAAGGAGCTAACCGCTTTTTTGCACAACATGGGGGATCAT
GTAACTCGCCTTGATCGTTGGGAACCGGAGCTGAATGAAGCCATACCAAACGACGAGCGTGACACCACGA
TGCCTGTAGCAATGGCAACAACGTTGCGCAAACTATTAACTGGCGAACTACTTACTCTAGCTTCCCGGCA
ACAATTAATAGACTGGATGGAGGCGGATAAAGTTGCAGGACCACTTCTGCGCTCGGCCCTTCCGGCTGGC
TGGTTTATTGCTGATAAATCTGGAGCCGGTGAGCGTGGGTCTCGCGGTATCATTGCAGCACTGGGGCCAG
ATGGTAAGCCCTCCCGTATCGTAGTTATCTACACGACGGGGAGTCAGGCAACTATGGATGAACGAAATAG
ACAGATCGCTGAGATAGGTGCCTCACTGATTAAGCATTGGTAACTGTCAGACCAAGTTTACTCATATATA
CTTTAGATTGATTTAAAACTTCATTTTTAATTTAAAAGGATCTAGGTGAAGATCCTTTTTGATAATCTCA
TGACCAAAATCCCTTAACGTGAGTTTTCGTTCCACTGAGCGTCAGACCCCGTAGAAAAGATCAAAGGATC
TTCTTGAGATCCTTTTTTTCTGCGCGTAATCTGCTGCTTGCAAACAAAAAAACCACCGCTACCAGCGGTG
GTTTGTTTGCCGGATCAAGAGCTACCAACTCTTTTTCCGAAGGTAACTGGCTTCAGCAGAGCGCAGATAC
CAAATACTGTCCTTCTAGTGTAGCCGTAGTTAGGCCACCACTTCAAGAACTCTGTAGCACCGCCTACATA
CCTCGCTCTGCTAATCCTGTTACCAGTGGCTGCTGCCAGTGGCGATAAGTCGTGTCTTACCGGGTTGGAC
TCAAGACGATAGTTACCGGATAAGGCGCAGCGGTCGGGCTGAACGGGGGGTTCGTGCACACAGCCCAGCT
TGGAGCGAACGACCTACACCGAACTGAGATACCTACAGCGTGAGCTATGAGAAAGCGCCACGCTTCCCGA
AGGGAGAAAGGCGGACAGGTATCCGGTAAGCGGCAGGGTCGGAACAGGAGAGCGCACGAGGGAGCTTCCA
GGGGGAAACGCCTGGTATCTTTATAGTCCTGTCGGGTTTCGCCACCTCTGACTTGAGCGTCGATTTTTGT
GATGCTCGTCAGGGGGGCGGAGCCTATGGAAAAACGCCAGCAACGCGGCCTTTTTACGGTTCCTGGCCTT
TTGCTGGCCTTTTGCTCACATGT
