>Addgene plasmid #84917 | pAav-MCS-PQS2-3xHA | addgene partial sequence | sequence record 167063 | Mombaerts-T567 5'-AGTATCCATCATGGCTGATG-3'
GCTTGATCCGGCTACCTGCCCATTCGACCACCAAGCGAAACATCGCATCGAGCGAGCACGTACTCGGATG
GAAGCCGGTCTTGTCAATCAGGATGATCTGGACGAAGAGCATCAGGGGCTCGCGCCAGCCGAACTGTTCG
CCAGGCTCAAGGCGCGCATGCCCGACGGCGAGGATCTCGTCGTGACCCATGGCGATGCCTGCTTGCCGAA
TATCATGGTGGAAAATGGCCGCTTTTCTGGATTCATCGACTGTGGCCGGCTGGGTGTGGCGGATCGCTAT
CAGGACATAGCGTTGGCTACCCGTGATATTGCTGAAGAGCTTGGCGGCGAATGGGCTGACCGCTTCCTCG
TGCTTTACGGTATCGCCGCTCCCGATTCGCAGCGCATCGCCTTCTATCGCCTTCTTGACGAGTTCTTCTG
AGGGGATCAATTCTCTAGAGCTCGCTGATCAGCCTCGACTGTGCCTTCTAGTTGCCAGCCATCTGTTGTT
TGCCCCTCCCCCGTGCCTTCCTTGACCCTGGAAGGTGCCACTCCCACTGTCCTTTCCTAATAAAATGAGG
AAATTGCATCGCATTGTCTGAGTAGGTGTCATTCTATTCTGGGGGGTGGGGTGGGGCAGGACAGCAAGGG
GGAGGATTGGGAAGACAATAGCAGGCATGCTGGGGATGCGGTGGGCTCTATGGCTTCTGAGGCGGAAAGA
ACCAGCTATAACTTCGTATAGCATACATTATACGAAGTTATAGTAATCGATAACTCGAGAAGGATCCAAG
GTACCAAGCTAGCAAAAGCGGCCGCAGGAACCCCTAGTGATGGAGTTGGCCACTCC
