>Addgene plasmid #84917 | pAav-MCS-PQS2-3xHA | addgene partial sequence | sequence record 167064 | Neo-R 5'-GCCCAGTCATAGCCGAATAG-3'
AGCGGCCGGAGAACCTGCGTGCAATCCATCTTGTTCAATGGCCGATCCCATATTGGCTGCAGGTCGAAAG
GCCCGGAGATGAGGAAGAGGAGAACAGCGCGGCAGACGTGCGCTTTTGAAGCGTGCAGAATGCCGGGCTT
CCGGAGGACCTTCGGGCGCCCGCCCCGCCCCTGAGCCCGCCCCTGAGCCCGCCCCCGGACCCACCCCTTC
CCAGCCTCTGAGCCCAGAAAGCGAAGGAGCCAAAGCTGCTATTGGCCGCTGCCCCAAAGGCCTACCCGCT
TCCATTGCTCAGCGGTGCTGTCCATCTGCACGAGACTAGTGAGACGTGCTACTTCCATTTGTCACGTCCT
GCACGACGCGAGCTGCGGGGCGGGGGGGAACTTCCTGACTAGGGGAGGAGTAGAAGGTGGCGCGAAGGGG
CCACCAAAGAACGGAGCCGGTTGGCGCCTACCGGTGGATGTGGAATGTGTGCGAGGCCAGAGGCCACTTG
TGTAGCGCCAAGTGCCCAGCGGGGCTGCTAAAGCGCATGCTCCAGACTGCCTTGGGAAAAGCGCCTCCCC
TACCCGGTAGGGCGCGATAACTTCGTATAATGTATGCTATACGAAGTTATCCGAAGCTTTCAAGCCTCGG
GCTNGCCAGCGTAATCTGGAACGTCATAGGGATAGCTTCCTGCATAGTCCGGGACGTCATAGGGATAGCC
AGCGTAATCTGGAACATCGTATGGGTAGTTTTCTGTCTCCAGGAATCTTCCAGCACCGATTCCTGGAGAA
GCTC
